>Addgene plasmid #78572 | pSRK2721 | depositor full sequence | sequence record 150234 | pSRK2721 sequence 8319 bps
CCGACACCATCGAATGGTGCAAAACCTTTCGCGGTATGGCATGATAGCGCCCGGAAGAGAGTCAATTCAG
GGTGGTGAATGTGAAACCAGTAACGTTATACGATGTCGCAGAGTATGCCGGTGTCTCTTATCAGACCGTT
TCCCGCGTGGTGAACCAGGCCAGCCACGTTTCTGCGAAAACGCGGGAAAAAGTGGAAGCGGCGATGGCGG
AGCTGAATTACATTCCCAACCGCGTGGCACAACAACTGGCGGGCAAACAGTCGTTGCTGATTGGCGTTGC
CACCTCCAGTCTGGCCCTGCACGCGCCGTCGCAAATTGTCGCGGCGATTAAATCTCGCGCCGATCAACTG
GGTGCCAGCGTGGTGGTGTCGATGGTAGAACGAAGCGGCGTCGAAGCCTGTAAAGCGGCGGTGCACAATC
TTCTCGCGCAACGCGTCAGTGGGCTGATCATTAACTATCCGCTGGATGACCAGGATGCCATTGCTGTGGA
AGCTGCCTGCACTAATGTTCCGGCGTTATTTCTTGATGTCTCTGACCAGACACCCATCAACAGTATTATT
TTCTCCCATGAAGACGGTACGCGACTGGGCGTGGAGCATCTGGTCGCATTGGGTCACCAGCAAATCGCGC
TGTTAGCGGGCCCATTAAGTTCTGTCTCGGCGCGTCTGCGTCTGGCTGGCTGGCATAAATATCTCACTCG
CAATCAAATTCAGCCGATAGCGGAACGGGAAGGCGACTGGAGTGCCATGTCCGGTTTTCAACAAACCATG
CAAATGCTGAATGAGGGCATCGTTCCCACTGCGATGCTGGTTGCCAACGATCAGATGGCGCTGGGCGCAA
TGCGCGCCATTACCGAGTCCGGGCTGCGCGTTGGTGCGGATATCTCGGTAGTGGGATACGACGATACCGA
AGACAGCTCATGTTATATCCCGCCGTTAACCACCATCAAACAGGATTTTCGCCTGCTGGGGCAAACCAGC
GTGGACCGCTTGCTGCAACTCTCTCAGGGCCAGGCGGTGAAGGGCAATCAGCTGTTGCCCGTCTCACTGG
TGAAAAGAAAAACCACCCTGGCGCCCAATACGCAAACCGCCTCTCCCCGCGCGTTGGCCGATTCATTAAT
GCAGCTGGCACGACAGGTTTCCCGACTGGAAAGCGGGCAGTGAGCGCAACGCAATTAATGTAAGTTAGCT
CACTCATTAGGCACAATTCTCATGTTTGACAGCTTATCATCGACTGCACGGTGCACCAATGCTTCTGGCG
TCAGGCAGCCATCGGAAGCTGTGGTATGGCTGTGCAGGTCGTAAATCACTGCATAATTCGTGTCGCTCAA
GGCGCACTCCCGTTCTGGATAATGTTTTTTGCGCCGACATCATAACGGTTCTGGCAAATATTCTGAAATG
AGCTGTTGACAATTAATCATCGGCTCGTATAATGTGTGGAATTGTGAGCGGATAACAATTTCACACAGGA
AACAGCCAGTCCGTTTAGGTGTTTTCACGAGCACTTCACCAACAAGGACCATAGATTATGAAAATCGAAG
AAGGTAAACTGGTAATCTGGATTAACGGCGATAAAGGCTATAACGGTCTCGCTGAAGTCGGTAAGAAATT
CGAGAAAGATACCGGAATTAAAGTCACCGTTGAGCATCCGGATAAACTGGAAGAGAAATTCCCACAGGTT
GCGGCAACTGGCGATGGCCCTGACATTATCTTCTGGGCACACGACCGCTTTGGTGGCTACGCTCAATCTG
GCCTGTTGGCTGAAATCACCCCGGACAAAGCGTTCCAGGACAAGCTGTATCCGTTTACCTGGGATGCCGT
ACGTTACAACGGCAAGCTGATTGCTTACCCGATCGCTGTTGAAGCGTTATCGCTGATTTATAACAAAGAT
CTGCTGCCGAACCCGCCAAAAACCTGGGAAGAGATCCCGGCGCTGGATAAAGAACTGAAAGCGAAAGGTA
AGAGCGCGCTGATGTTCAACCTGCAAGAACCGTACTTCACCTGGCCGCTGATTGCTGCTGACGGGGGTTA
TGCGTTCAAGTATGAAAACGGCAAGTACGACATTAAAGACGTGGGCGTGGATAACGCTGGCGCGAAAGCG
GGTCTGACCTTCCTGGTTGACCTGATTAAAAACAAACACATGAATGCAGACACCGATTACTCCATCGCAG
AAGCTGCCTTTAATAAAGGCGAAACAGCGATGACCATCAACGGCCCGTGGGCATGGTCCAACATCGACAC
CAGCAAAGTGAATTATGGTGTAACGGTACTGCCGACCTTCAAGGGTCAACCATCCAAACCGTTCGTTGGC
GTGCTGAGCGCAGGTATTAACGCCGCCAGTCCGAACAAAGAGCTGGCAAAAGAGTTCCTCGAAAACTATC
TGCTGACTGATGAAGGTCTGGAAGCGGTTAATAAAGACAAACCGCTGGGTGCCGTAGCGCTGAAGTCTTA
CGAGGAAGAGTTGGCGAAAGATCCACGTATTGCCGCCACCATGGAAAACGCCCAGAAAGGTGAAATCATG
CCGAACATCCCGCAGATGTCCGCTTTCTGGTATGCCGTGCGTACTGCGGTGATCAACGCCGCCAGCGGTC
GTCAGACTGTCGATGAAGCCCTGAAAGACGCGCAGACTAATTCGGGTGGTGGTCTGGAAGTTCTGTTCCA
GGGTCCGCATCACCATCACCATCACTACGTAATCACAAGTTTGTACAAAAAAGCTGAACGAGAAACGTAA
AATGATATAAATATCAATATATTAAATTAGATTTTGCATAAAAAACAGACTACATAATACTGTAAAACAC
AACATATCCAGTCACTATGGCGGCCGCATTAGGCACCCCAGGCTTTACACTTTATGCTTCCGGCTCGTAT
AATGTGTGGATTTTGAGTTAGGATCCGTCGAGATTTTCAGGAGCTAAGGAAGCTAAAATGGAGAAAAAAA
TCACTGGATATACCACCGTTGATATATCCCAATGGCATCGTAAAGAACATTTTGAGGCATTTCAGTCAGT
TGCTCAATGTACCTATAACCAGACCGTTCAGCTGGATATTACGGCCTTTTTAAAGACCGTAAAGAAAAAT
AAGCACAAGTTTTATCCGGCCTTTATTCACATTCTTGCCCGCCTGATGAATGCTCATCCGGAATTCCGTA
TGGCAATGAAAGACGGTGAGCTGGTGATATGGGATAGTGTTCACCCTTGTTACACCGTTTTCCATGAGCA
AACTGAAACGTTTTCATCGCTCTGGAGTGAATACCACGACGATTTCCGGCAGTTTCTACACATATATTCG
CAAGATGTGGCGTGTTACGGTGAAAACCTGGCCTATTTCCCTAAAGGGTTTATTGAGAATATGTTTTTCG
TCTCAGCCAATCCCTGGGTGAGTTTCACCAGTTTTGATTTAAACGTGGCCAATATGGACAACTTCTTCGC
CCCCGTTTTCACCATGGGCAAATATTATACGCAAGGCGACAAGGTGCTGATGCCGCTGGCGATTCAGGTT
CATCATGCCGTTTGTGATGGCTTCCATGTCGGCAGAATGCTTAATGAATTACAACAGTACTGCGATGAGT
GGCAGGGCGGGGCGTAAACGCGTGGATCCGGCTTACTAAAAGCCAGATAACAGTATGCGTATTTGCGCGC
TGATTTTTGCGGTATAAGAATATATACTGATATGTATACCCGAAGTATGTCAAAAAGAGGTATGCTATGA
AGCAGCGTATTACAGTGACAGTTGACAGCGACAGCTATCAGTTGCTCAAGGCATATATGATGTCAATATC
TCCGGTCTGGTAAGCACAACCATGCAGAATGAAGCCCGTCGTCTGCGTGCCGAACGCTGGAAAGCGGAAA
ATCAGGAAGGGATGGCTGAGGTCGCCCGGTTTATTGAAATGAACGGCTCTTTTGCTGACGAGAACAGGGG
CTGGTGAAATGCAGTTTAAGGTTTACACCTATAAAAGAGAGAGCCGTTATCGTCTGTTTGTGGATGTACA
GAGTGATATTATTGACACGCCCGGGCGACGGATGGTGATCCCCCTGGCCAGTGCACGTCTGCTGTCAGAT
AAAGTCTCCCGTGAACTTTACCCGGTGGTGCATATCGGGGATGAAAGCTGGCGCATGATGACCACCGATA
TGGCCAGTGTGCCGGTCTCCGTTATCGGGGAAGAAGTGGCTGATCTCAGCCACCGCGAAAATGACATCAA
AAACGCCATTAACCTGATGTTCTGGGGAATATAAATGTCAGGCTCCCTTATACACAGCCAGTCTGCAGGT
CGACCATAGTGACTGGATATGTTGTGTTTTACAGTATTATGTAGTCTGTTTTTTATGCAAAATCTAATTT
AATATATTGATATTTATATCATTTTACGTTTCTCGTTCAGCTTTCTTGTACAAAGTGGTGATAGCTTGGC
ACTGGCCGTCGTTTTACAACGTCGTGACTGGGAAAACCCTGGCGTTACCCAACTTAATCGCCTTGCAGCA
CATCCCCCTTTCGCCAGCTGGCGTAATAGCGAAGAGGCCCGCACCGATCGCCCTTCCCAACAGTTGCGCA
GCCTGAATGGCGAATGGCAGCTTGGCTGTTTTGGCGGATGAGATAAGATTTTCAGCCTGATACAGATTAA
ATCAGAACGCAGAAGCGGTCTGATAAAACAGAATTTGCCTGGCGGCAGTAGCGCGGTGGTCCCACCTGAC
CCCATGCCGAACTCAGAAGTGAAACGCCGTAGCGCCGATGGTAGTGTGGGGTCTCCCCATGCGAGAGTAG
GGAACTGCCAGGCATCAAATAAAACGAAAGGCTCAGTCGAAAGACTGGGCCTTTCGTTTTATCTGTTGTT
TGTCGGTGAACGCTCTCCTGAGTAGGACAAATCCGCCGGGAGCGGATTTGAACGTTGCGAAGCAACGGCC
CGGAGGGTGGCGGGCAGGACGCCCGCCATAAACTGCCAGGCATCAAATTAAGCAGAAGGCCATCCTGACG
GATGGCCTTTTTGCGTTTCTACAAACTCTTTTTGTTTATTTTTCTAAATACATTCAAATATGTATCCGCT
CATGAGACAATAACCCTGATAAATGCTTCAATAATATTGAAAAAGGAAGAGTATGAGTATTCAACATTTC
CGTGTCGCCCTTATTCCCTTTTTTGCGGCATTTTGCCTTCCTGTTTTTGCTCACCCAGAAACGCTGGTGA
AAGTAAAAGATGCTGAAGATCAGTTGGGTGCACGAGTGGGTTACATCGAACTGGATCTCAACAGCGGTAA
GATCCTTGAGAGTTTTCGCCCCGAAGAACGTTCTCCAATGATGAGCACTTTTAAAGTTCTGCTATGTGGC
GCGGTATTATCCCGTGTTGACGCCGGGCAAGAGCAACTCGGTCGCCGCATACACTATTCTCAGAATGACT
TGGTTGAGTACTCACCAGTCACAGAAAAGCATCTTACGGATGGCATGACAGTAAGAGAATTATGCAGTGC
TGCCATAACCATGAGTGATAACACTGCGGCCAACTTACTTCTGACAACGATCGGAGGACCGAAGGAGCTA
ACCGCTTTTTTGCACAACATGGGGGATCATGTAACTCGCCTTGATCGTTGGGAACCGGAGCTGAATGAAG
CCATACCAAACGACGAGCGTGACACCACGATGCCTGTAGCAATGGCAACAACGTTGCGCAAACTATTAAC
TGGCGAACTACTTACTCTAGCTTCCCGGCAACAATTAATAGACTGGATGGAGGCGGATAAAGTTGCAGGA
CCACTTCTGCGCTCGGCCCTTCCGGCTGGCTGGTTTATTGCTGATAAATCTGGAGCCGGTGAGCGTGGGT
CTCGCGGTATCATTGCAGCACTGGGGCCAGATGGTAAGCCCTCCCGTATCGTAGTTATCTACACGACGGG
GAGTCAGGCAACTATGGATGAACGAAATAGACAGATCGCTGAGATAGGTGCCTCACTGATTAAGCATTGG
TAACTGTCAGACCAAGTTTACTCATATATACTTTAGATTGATT
[38 nt withheld, positions 5994-6031]
A
[37 nt withheld, positions 6033-6069]
ATTTTGTTAAAATTCGCGTTAAATTTTTGTTAAATCAGCTCATTTTTTAACCAATAGGCCGAAATCGGCA
AAATCCCTTATAAATCAAAAGAATAGCCCGAGATAGGGT
[37 nt withheld, positions 6179-6215]
AAAGAACGTGGACTCCAACGTCAAAGG
[141 nt withheld, positions 6243-6383]
G
[125 nt withheld, positions 6385-6509]
AAAGGATCTAGGTGAAGATCCTTTTTGATAATCTCATGACCAAAATCCCTTAACGTGAGTTTTCGTTCCA
CTGAGCGTCAGACCCCGTAGAAAAGATCAAAGGATCTTCTTGAGATCCTTTTTTTCTGCGCGTAATCTGC
TGCTTGCAAACAAAAAAACCACCGCTACCAGCGGTGGTTTGTTTGCCGGATCAAGAGCTACCAACTCTTT
TTCCGAAGGTAACTGGCTTCAGCAGAGCGCAGATACCAAATACTGTCCTTCTAGTGTAGCCGTAGTTAGG
CCACCACTTCAAGAACTCTGTAGCACCGCCTACATACCTCGCTCTGCTAATCCTGTTACCAGTGGCTGCT
GCCAGTGGCGATAAGTCGTGTCTTACCGGGTTGGACTCAAGACGATAGTTACCGGATAAGGCGCAGCGGT
CGGGCTGAACGGGGGGTTCGTGCACACAGCCCAGCTTGGAGCGAACGACCTACACCGAACTGAGATACCT
ACAGCGTGAGCTATGAGAAAGCGCCACGCTTCCCGAAGGGAGAAAGGCGGACAGGTATCCGGTAAGCGGC
AGGGTCGGAACAGGAGAGCGCACGAGGGAGCTTCCAGGGGGAAACGCCTGGTATCTTTATAGTCCTGTCG
GGTTTCGCCACCTCTGACTTGAGCGTCGATTTTTGTGATGCTCGTCAGGGGGGCGGAGCCTATGGAAAAA
CGCCAGCAACGCGGCCTTTTTACGGTTCCTGGCCTTTTGCTGGCCTTTTGCTCACATGTTCTTTCCTGCG
TTATCCCCTGATTCTGTGGATAACCGTATTACCGCCTTTGAGTGAGCTGATACCGCTCGCCGCAGCCGAA
CGACCGAGCGCAGCGAGTCAGTGAGCGAGGAAGCGGAAGAGCGCCTGATGCGGTATTTTCTCCTTACGCA
TCTGTGCGGTATTTCACACCGCATATGGTGCACTCTCAGTACAATCTGCTCTGATGCCGCATAGTTAAGC
CAGTATACACTCCGCTATCGCTACGTGACTGGGTCATGGCTGCGCCCCGACACCCGCCAACACCCGCTGA
CGCGCCCTGACGGGCTTGTCTGCTCCCGGCATCCGCTTACAGACAAGCTGTGACCGTCTCCGGGAGCTGC
ATGTGTCAGAGGTTTTCACCGTCATCACCGAAACGCGCGAGGCAGCTGCGGTAAAGCTCATCAGCGTGGT
CGTGCAGCGATTCACAGATGTCTGCCTGTTCATCCGCGTCCAGCTCGTTGAGTTTCTCCAGAAGCGTTAA
TGTCTGGCTTCTGATAAAGCGGGCCATGTTAAGGGCGGTTTTTTCCTGTTTGGTCACTGATGCCTCCGTG
TAAGGGGGATTTCTGTTCATGGGGGTAATGATACCGATGAAACGAGAGAGGATGCTCACGATACGGGTTA
CTGATGATGAACATGCCCGGTTACTGGAACGTTGTGAGGGTAAACAACTGGCGGTATGGATGCGGCGGGA
CCAGAGAAAAATCACTCAGGGTCAATGCCAGCGCTTCGTTAATACAGATGTAGGTGTTCCACAGGGTAGC
CAGCAGCATCCTGCGATGCAGATCCGGAACATAATGGTGCAGGGCGCTGACTTCCGCGTTTCCAGACTTT
ACGAAACACGGAAACCGAAGACCATTCATGTTGTTGCTCAGGTCGCAGACGTTTTGCAGCAGCAGTCGCT
TCACGTTCGCTCGCGTATCGGTGATTCATTCTGCTAACCAGTAAGGCAACCCCGCCAGCCTAGCCGGGTC
CTCAACGACAGGAGCACGATCATGCGCACCCGTGGCCAGGACCCAACGCTGCCCGAAATT
Features (pLannotate 1.2.2; 26 found; start..end, strand, type, name):
      3..80      +  promoter       lacIq promoter: lacI (mutant); In the lacIq allele, a single base change in the promoter boosts expression of the lacI gene about 10-fold.
     81..1163    +  CDS            lacI: lac repressor; lacI; The lac repressor binds to the lac operator to inhibit transcription in E. coli. This inhibition can be relieved by adding lactose or isopropyl-β-D-thiogalactopyranoside (IPTG).
   1176..1197    +  protein_bind   CAP binding site: CAP binding activates transcription in the presence of cAMP. E. coli catabolite activator protein
   1216..1233    +  promoter       tet promoter (fragment): E. coli promoter for tetracycline efflux protein gene
   1406..1434    +  promoter       tac promoter: strong E. coli promoter; hybrid between the trp and lac UV5 promoters
   1442..1458    +  protein_bind   lac operator: The lac repressor binds to the lac operator to inhibit transcription in E. coli. This inhibition can be relieved by adding lactose or isopropyl-β-D-thiogalactopyranoside (IPTG). lac repressor encoded by lacI
   1528..2628    +  CDS            MBP: maltose binding protein from E. coli; malE (mutated); This version of the gene does not encode a signal sequence, so MBP will remain in the cytosol.
   2668..2685    +  CDS            7xHis (fragment): 6xHis affinity tag
   2695..2819    +  protein_bind   attR1: mutant version of attR; recombination site for the Gateway® LR reaction LR Clonase™
   2844..2874    +  promoter       lac UV5 promoter: E. coli lac promoter with an "up" mutation
   2898..2927    +  promoter       cat promoter (fragment): promoter of the E. coli cat gene encoding chloramphenicol acetyltransferase
   2928..3587    +  CDS            CmR: chloramphenicol acetyltransferase; cat; confers resistance to chloramphenicol
   3766..3924    +  CDS            ccdA (fragment): CCDA_ECO57 - Also known as H, letA. Experimental evidence at protein level: Swiss-Prot protein existence level 1. Antitoxin component of a type II toxin-antitoxin (TA) system which inhibits the post-segregational killing (PSK) of plasmid-free cells, also referred to as a plasmid addiction system. Binds to and blocks the activity of CcdB; will also remove bound CcdB protein from the CcdB-GyrA complex by forming a CcdA-CcdB complex, a process termed rejuvenation. Functions as a transcriptional corepressor for the ccdAB operon, repression also requires CcdB (By similarity). From Escherichia coli
   3929..4231    +  CDS            ccdB: CCDB_ECOLI - Also known as G, letB, letD. Experimental evidence at protein level: Swiss-Prot protein existence level 1. Toxic component of a type II toxin-antitoxin (TA) system, functioning in plasmid maintainence. Responsible for the post- segregational killing (PSK) of plasmid-free cells, also referred to as a plasmid addiction system. Half-life of over 2 hours. Cell killing by CcdB is accompanied by filamentation, defects in chromosome and plasmid segregation, defects in cell division, formation of anucleate cells, decreased DNA synthesis and plasmid loss. Interferes with the activity of DN
   4275..4399    -  protein_bind   attR2: mutant version of attR; recombination site for the Gateway® LR reaction LR Clonase™
   4410..4564    +  CDS            lacZα (fragment): LacZα fragment of β-galactosidase; lacZ fragment
   4657..4772    +  ncRNA          5S rRNA: Accession: RF00001 - 5S ribosomal RNA
   4776..4862    +  terminator     rrnB T1 terminator: Escherichia coli rrnB; transcription terminator T1 from the E. coli rrnB gene
   4954..4981    +  terminator     rrnB T2 terminator: transcription terminator T2 from the E. coli rrnB gene
   5001..5092    +  promoter       AmpR promoter: bla
   5093..5953    +  CDS            AmpR: β-lactamase; bla; confers resistance to ampicillin, carbenicillin, and related antibiotics
   5995..6508    -  rep_origin     M13 ori (sequence partly withheld): M13 bacteriophage origin of replication; arrow indicates direction of (+) strand synthesis
   6619..7207    +  rep_origin     ori: high-copy-number ColE1/pMB1/pBR322/pUC origin of replication
   7393..7533    -  misc_feature   bom: basis of mobility region from pBR322
   7635..7826    -  CDS            rop: Rop protein, which maintains plasmids at low copy number; rop
   7843..8223    +  CDS            YPB1_ECOLX: Protein predicted: Swiss-Prot protein existence level 4. From Escherichia coli.
