[The description below was written by a language model from this plasmid's Addgene catalogue record, the feature table of its GenBank file and pLannotate feature annotations shown in this document.]
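Description:
pSRK2721 is an 8.3 kb bacterial expression plasmid built on the pMalC2 backbone and configured as a Gateway destination vector for making MBP–3C site–His6–TEV site–passenger protein fusions in E. coli. Expression is driven by the IPTG-inducible tac promoter with a lac operator, and the plasmid carries its own lacI gene under the lacIq promoter for tight repression. The reading frame begins with a signal-sequence-free maltose binding protein, so the fusion stays in the cytosol, followed by a His6 tag and then the attR1 site. The 3C and TEV protease sites named in the stated purpose are not annotated in the feature table. With only a few bases between the His tag and attR1, the TEV site may be meant to arrive with the entry clone, but the record does not say. Downstream of the cassette lie a lacZα fragment and the rrnB T1/T2 terminators.

The roughly 1.8 kb Gateway cassette between attR1 and attR2 contains a chloramphenicol resistance gene and the ccdB toxin gene. An LR recombination with an entry clone replaces this cassette with the gene of interest, and loss of ccdB provides counter-selection against unrecombined vector. The empty vector must therefore be maintained in a ccdB-tolerant strain, under both chloramphenicol and ampicillin selection. The backbone supplies AmpR, a pBR322-type origin with bom and rop (consistent with the listed low copy number) and an M13 origin. The design supports a dual-protease purification scheme: MBP aids solubility, and sequential cleavage removes MBP and then the His tag. The separate GenBank record covers only a 188 bp segment spanning the His6 tag and attR1.
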