Addgene plasmid #78572: pSRK2721
Purpose: Gateway destination vector for production of MBP-3C site-His6-TEV site-passenger protein fusions
Depositing lab: David Waugh. Depositing organization: National Cancer Institute (NCI). Publication: A dual protease approach for expression and affinity purification of recombinant proteins. Raran-Kurussi S, Waugh DS. Anal Biochem. 2016 Apr 19;504:30-37. doi: 10.1016/j.ab.2016.04.006. PubMed 27105777.
Backbone
  Vector backbone: pMalC2
  Backbone size w/o insert (bp): 6000
  Total vector size (bp): 8319
  Vector type: Bacterial Expression
Growth in bacteria
  Bacterial resistance: Chloramphenicol and Ampicillin, 25 & 100 μg/mL
  Growth temperature: 37°C
  Growth strain: ccdB Survival
  Copy number: Low Copy
Gene/Insert
  Gene/Insert name: Gateway cloning cassette
  Species: synthetic
  Insert size (bp): 1800
Terms and licenses: Academic/Nonprofit Terms; Industry Terms: Not Available to Industry
How to cite: pSRK2721 was a gift from David Waugh (Addgene plasmid # 78572 ; http://n2t.net/addgene:78572 ; RRID:Addgene_78572)
