LOCUS       Exported 188 bp ds-DNA linear SYN 31-MAY-2021
DEFINITION  Gateway destination vector for production of MBP-3C site-His6-TEV
            site-passenger protein fusions.
ACCESSION   .
VERSION     .
KEYWORDS    pSRK2721
SOURCE      synthetic DNA construct
  ORGANISM  synthetic DNA construct
REFERENCE   1 (bases 1 to 188)
  AUTHORS   Raran-Kurussi S, Waugh DS
  TITLE     A dual protease approach for expression and affinity purification of
            recombinant proteins.
  JOURNAL   Anal Biochem. 2016 Apr 19;504:30-37. doi: 10.1016/j.ab.2016.04.006.
  PUBMED    27105777
REFERENCE   2 (bases 1 to 188)
  AUTHORS   .
  TITLE     Direct Submission
  JOURNAL   Exported May 31, 2021 from SnapGene Server 1.1.58
            http://www.snapgene.com
FEATURES             Location/Qualifiers
     source          1..188
                     /organism="synthetic DNA construct"
                     /mol_type="other DNA"
     CDS             22..39
                     /codon_start=1
                     /product="6xHis affinity tag"
                     /label=6xHis
                     /translation="HHHHHH"
     protein_bind    49..173
                     /gene="mutant version of attR"
                     /label=attR1
                     /bound_moiety="LR Clonase(TM)"
                     /note="recombination site for the Gateway(R) LR reaction"
ORIGIN
        1 ggagttctgt tccagggtcc gcatcaccat caccatcact acgtaatcac aagtttgtac
       61 aaaaaagctg aacgagaaac gtaaaatgat ataaatatca atatattaaa ttagattttg
      121 cataaaaaac agactacata atactgtaaa acacaacata tccagtcact atggcggccg
      181 cgggtgat
//
