>Addgene plasmid #78572 | pSRK2721 | addgene partial sequence | sequence record 150221 | ccdB-Fwd 5'-GCATGATGACCACCGATATG-3'
AAATGACATCAAAAACGCCATTAACCTGATGTTCTGGGGAATATAAATGTCAGGCTCCCTTATACACAGC
CAGTCTGCAGGTCGACCATAGTGACTGGATATGTTGTGTTTTACAGTATTATGTAGTCTGTTTTTTATGC
AAAATCTAATTTAATATATTGATATTTATATCATTTTACGTTTCTCGTTCAGCTTTCTTGTACAAAGTGG
TGATAGCTTGGCACTGGCCGTCGTTTTACAACGTCGTGACTGGGAAAACCCTGGCGTTACCCAACTTAAT
CGCCTTGCAGCACATCCCCCTTTCGCCAGCTGGCGTAATAGCGAAGAGGCCCGCACCGATCGCCCTTCCC
AACAGTTGCGCAGCCTGAATGGCGAATGGCAGCTTGGCTGTTTTGGCGGATGAGATAAGATTTTCAGCCT
GATACAGATTAAATCAGAACGCAGAAGCGGTCTGATAAAACAGAATTTGCCTGGCGGCAGTAGCGCGGTG
GTCCCACCTGACCCCATGCCGAACTCAGAAGTGAAACGCCGTAGCGCCGATGGTAGTGTGGGGTCTCCCC
ATGCGAGAGTAGGGAACTGCCAGGCATCAAATAAAACGAAAGGCTCAGTCGAAAGACTGGGCCTTTCGTT
TTATCTGTTGTTTGTCGGTGAACGCTCTCCTGAGTAGGACAAATCCGCCGGGAGCGGATTTGAACGTTGC
GAAGCAACGGCCCGGA
