>Addgene plasmid #78572 | pSRK2721 | addgene partial sequence | sequence record 150222 | CAT-R 5'-GCAACTGACTGAAATGCCTC-3'
GTGATTTTTTTCTCCATTTTAGCTTCCTTAGCTCCTGAAAATCTCGATAACTCAAAAAATACGCCCGGTA
GTGATCTTATTTCATTATGGTGAAAGTTGGAACCTCTTGCGTGCCGATCAACGTCTCATTTTCGCCAAAA
GTTGGCCCAGGGCTTCCCGGTATCAACAGGGACACCAGGATTTATTTATTCTGCGAAGTGATCTTCCGTC
ACAGGTATTTATTCGGCGCAAAGTGCGTCGGGTGATC
